>Addgene plasmid #184016 | pcDNA-Prom1 D-4 | addgene full sequence | sequence record 362471 | Addgene NGS Result
GACGGATCGGGAGATCTCCCGATCCCCTATGGTGCACTCTCAGTACAATCTGCTCTGATGCCGCATAGTT
AAGCCAGTATCTGCTCCCTGCTTGTGTGTTGGAGGTCGCTGAGTAGTGCGCGAGCAAAATTTAAGCTACA
ACAAGGCAAGGCTTGACCGACAATTGCATGAAGAATCTGCTTAGGGTTAGGCGTTTTGCGCTGCTTCGCG
ATGTACGGGCCAGATATACGCGTTGACATTGATTATTGACTAGTTATTAATAGTAATCAATTACGGGGTC
ATTAGTTCATAGCCCATATATGGAGTTCCGCGTTACATAACTTACGGTAAATGGCCCGCCTGGCTGACCG
CCCAACGACCCCCGCCCATTGACGTCAATAATGACGTATGTTCCCATAGTAACGCCAATAGGGACTTTCC
ATTGACGTCAATGGGTGGAGTATTTACGGTAAACTGCCCACTTGGCAGTACATCAAGTGTATCATATGCC
AAGTACGCCCCCTATTGACGTCAATGACGGTAAATGGCCCGCCTGGCATTATGCCCAGTACATGACCTTA
TGGGACTTTCCTACTTGGCAGTACATCTACGTATTAGTCATCGCTATTACCATGGTGATGCGGTTTTGGC
AGTACATCAATGGGCGTGGATAGCGGTTTGACTCACGGGGATTTCCAAGTCTCCACCCCATTGACGTCAA
TGGGAGTTTGTTTTGGCACCAAAATCAACGGGACTTTCCAAAATGTCGTAACAACTCCGCCCCATTGACG
CAAATGGGCGGTAGGCGTGTACGGTGGGAGGTCTATATAAGCAGAGCTCTCTGGCTAACTAGAGAACCCA
CTGCTTACTGGCTTATCGAAATTAATACGACTCACTATAGGGAGACCCAAGCTGGGCCACCATGGCTCTC
GTCTTCAGTGCCCTGCTGTTACTGGGGCTGTGTGGAAAGATCTCTTCAGAAGGTCAGCCTGCATTCCATA
ACACTCCTGGGGCTATGAATTATGAATTGCCTACCACCAAATATGAGACCCAAGATACCTTCAATGCTGG
GATTGTTGGCCCTCTCTACAAAATGGTGCACATCTTCCTCAACGTGGTCCAGCCGAATGACTTCCCTCTA
GATTTGATCAAAAAACTCATACAGAACAAGAACTTTGACATCTCAGTTGATTCCAAGGAGCCAGAAATCA
TAGTCTTGGCTCTGAAGATTGCCCTCTATGAGATCGGAGTCCTTATCTGCGCCATCCTGGGACTGCTGTT
CATTATCCTCATGCCTCTGGTGGGCTGCTTCTTTTGTATGTGCCGTTGCTGCAACAAATGCGGCGGAGAG
ATGCACCAGCGGCAGAAGCAGAATGCGCCATGCAGGAGGAAGTGCTTGGGCCTCTCCCTCCTGGTGATTT
GTCTGCTCATGAGCCTTGGCATTATATATGGCTTTGTGGCTAACCAGCAGACCAGGACTCGGATCAAAGG
GACCCAGAAACTGGCAAAGAGCAATTTCAGAGACTTTCAAACACTCCTGACTGAAACACCAAAGCAAATT
GACTATGTAGTGGAGCAGTACACCAACACCAAGAACAAGGCATTCTCAGACCTGGATGGCATCGGCTCCG
TGCTGGGAGGCAGAATAAAGGACCAACTAAAACCCAAAGTAACTCCTGTCCTCGAAGAGATTAAGGCCAT
GGCGACAGCCATCAAACAGACCAAGGATGCCCTGCAGAACATGAGCAGCAGCCTGAAAAGTCTCCAAGAT
GCAGCCACCCAGCTCAATACCAACCTGAGCTCTGTGAGAAACAGCATCGAGAATTCGCTCAGCAGCAGTG
ACTGTACCTCAGATCCAGCCAGCAAGATCTGCGATAGCATCAGACCAAGCCTAAGCAGTCTGGGGAGCAG
CCTCAATTCAAGTCAGCTCCCATCAGTGGATAGAGAACTCAACACTGTTACTGAAGTCGACAAAACTGAT
CTGGAGAGCCTCGTCAAAAGGGGGTATACGACAATTGATGAAATACCCAATACAATACAAAACCAAACTG
TGGATGTCATCAAAGACGTCAAAAATACCTTGGACTCCATTAGCTCCAACATTAAGGACATGAGCCAAAG
TATTCCTATTGAGGATATGCTGTTACAGGTCTCCCATTACCTTAATAACAGCAACAGATACTTAAACCAG
GAGCTGCCCAAGCTGGAAGAATATGACTCGTACTGGTGGCTGGGTGGCTTGATTGTCTGCTTTCTGCTGA
CTCTCATTGTGACCTTCTTTTTCCTGGGCTTGCTGTGTGGTGTGTTTGGCTATGACAAGCATGCCACCCC
AACTAGAAGAGGCTGTGTGTCCAACACTGGAGGCATCTTCCTCATGGCTGGGGTTGGATTCGGCTTCCTT
TTTTGCTGGATATTGATGATCCTTGTGGTTCTTACGTTTGTTGTTGGTGCAAATGTGGAAAAGTTGCTCT
GCGAACCTTATGAAAACAAGAAATTATTACAGGTTTTGGACACTCCCTATCTGCTCAAGGAACAATGGCA
ATTTTATCTTTCTGGCATGCTATTCAATAACCCAGACATTAACATGACCTTTGAGCAAGTCTACAGGGAT
TGCAAAAGAGGTCGAGGTATATATGCTGCTTTTCAGCTTGAGAATGTCGTCAACGTCAGTGATCATTTCA
ACATTGACCAGATTTCTGAAAACATAAATACGGAGTTGGAAAACCTGAATGTGAACATTGATAGCATTGA
ACTGTTGGATAACACAGGAAGGAAGAGCCTCGAGGACTTTGCACATTCTGGGATAGATACAATCGATTAT
TCCACATACTTGAAGGAGACTGAGAAATCCCCTACTGAAGTGAATCTGCTGGGAAAGCTGAAACAGGCCT
TCTTACTGGATGTACAGAATATAAGAGCCATCCACCAGCATCTCCTCCCTCCTGTGCAGCAATCACTGAA
TACGTTAAGACAAAGTGTCTGGACCCTCCAGCAAACAAGCAACAAGTTGCCGGAGAAAGTGAAGAAGATC
CTTGCCTCTTTGGACTCTGTTCAGCATTTCCTCACCAATAACGTTTCCCTCATCGTTATCGGGGAAACGA
AGAAGTTTGGGAAAACAATACTAGGCTACTTTGAACATTATCTGCACTGGGTCTTTTATGCCATCACAGA
GAAGATGACATCCTGCAAACCCATGGCCACCGCGATGGACTCTGCTGTTAATGGCATTCTGTGTGGCTAT
GTTGCGGACCCTCTGAATTTGTTCTGGTTCGGCATAGGGAAAGCCACGGTGCTCTTACTTCCGGCTGTAA
TCATTGCTATCAAGCTGGCCAAGTACTATCGCAGGATGGATTCAGAGGATGTATACGACGACCCGTCTCG
ATACGACTACAAAGACGATGACGACAAGTGAGTCTAGAGGGCCCGTTTAAACCCGCTGATCAGCCTCGAC
TGTGCCTTCTAGTTGCCAGCCATCTGTTGTTTGCCCCTCCCCCGTGCCTTCCTTGACCCTGGAAGGTGCC
ACTCCCACTGTCCTTTCCTAATAAAATGAGGAAATTGCATCGCATTGTCTGAGTAGGTGTCATTCTATTC
TGGGGGGTGGGGTGGGGCAGGACAGCAAGGGGGAGGATTGGGAAGACAATAGCAGGCATGCTGGGGATGC
GGTGGGCTCTATGGCTTCTGAGGCGGAAAGAACCAGCTGGGGCTCTAGGGGGTATCCCC
[124 nt withheld, positions 3700-3823]
C
[91 nt withheld, positions 3825-3915]
A
[49 nt withheld, positions 3917-3965]
CCTTTGACGTTGGAGTCCACGTTCTTT
[37 nt withheld, positions 3993-4029]
ACCCTATCTCGGTCTATTCTTTTGATTTATAAGGGATTTTGCCGATTTCGGCCTATTGGTTAAAAAATGA
GCTGATTTAACAAAAATTTAACGCGAATTAATTCTGTGGAATGTGTGTCAGTTAGGGTGTGGAAAGTCCC
CAGGCTCCCCAGCAGGCAGAAGTATGCAAAGCATGCATCTCAATTAGTCAGCAACCAGGTGTGGAAAGTC
CCCAGGCTCCCCAGCAGGCAGAAGTATGCAAAGCATGCATCTCAATTAGTCAGCAACCATAGTCCCGCCC
CTAACTCCGCCCATCCCGCCCCTAACTCCGCCCAGTTCCGCCCATTCTCCGCCCCATGGCTGACTAATTT
TTTTTATTTATGCAGAGGCCGAGGCCGCCTCTGCCTCTGAGCTATTCCAGAAGTAGTGAGGAGGCTTTTT
TGGAGGCCTAGGCTTTTGCAAAAAGCTCCCGGGAGCTTGTATATCCATTTTCGGATCTGATCAAGAGACA
GGATGAGGATCGTTTCGCATGATTGAACAAGATGGATTGCACGCAGGTTCTCCGGCCGCTTGGGTGGAGA
GGCTATTCGGCTATGACTGGGCACAACAGACAATCGGCTGCTCTGATGCCGCCGTGTTCCGGCTGTCAGC
GCAGGGGCGCCCGGTTCTTTTTGTCAAGACCGACCTGTCCGGTGCCCTGAATGAACTGCAGGACGAGGCA
GCGCGGCTATCGTGGCTGGCCACGACGGGCGTTCCTTGCGCAGCTGTGCTCGACGTTGTCACTGAAGCGG
GAAGGGACTGGCTGCTATTGGGCGAAGTGCCGGGGCAGGATCTCCTGTCATCTCACCTTGCTCCTGCCGA
GAAAGTATCCATCATGGCTGATGCAATGCGGCGGCTGCATACGCTTGATCCGGCTACCTGCCCATTCGAC
CACCAAGCGAAACATCGCATCGAGCGAGCACGTACTCGGATGGAAGCCGGTCTTGTCGATCAGGATGATC
TGGACGAAGAGCATCAGGGGCTCGCGCCAGCCGAACTGTTCGCCAGGCTCAAGGCGCGCATGCCCGACGG
CGAGGATCTCGTCGTGACCCATGGCGATGCCTGCTTGCCGAATATCATGGTGGAAAATGGCCGCTTTTCT
GGATTCATCGACTGTGGCCGGCTGGGTGTGGCGGACCGCTATCAGGACATAGCGTTGGCTACCCGTGATA
TTGCTGAAGAGCTTGGCGGCGAATGGGCTGACCGCTTCCTCGTGCTTTACGGTATCGCCGCTCCCGATTC
GCAGCGCATCGCCTTCTATCGCCTTCTTGACGAGTTCTTCTGAGCGGGACTCTGGGGTTCGAAATGACCG
ACCAAGCGACGCCCAACCTGCCATCACGAGATTTCGATTCCACCGCCGCCTTCTATGAAAGGTTGGGCTT
CGGAATCGTTTTCCGGGACGCCGGCTGGATGATCCTCCAGCGCGGGGATCTCATGCTGGAGTTCTTCGCC
CACCCCAACTTGTTTATTGCAGCTTATAATGGTTACAAATAAAGCAATAGCATCACAAATTTCACAAATA
AAGCATTTTTTTCACTGCATTCTAGTTGTGGTTTGTCCAAACTCATCAATGTATCTTATCATGTCTGTAT
ACCGTCGACCTCTAGCTAGAGCTTGGCGTAATCATGGTCATAGCTGTTTCCTGTGTGAAATTGTTATCCG
CTCACAATTCCACACAACATACGAGCCGGAAGCATAAAGTGTAAAGCCTGGGGTGCCTAATGAGTGAGCT
AACTCACATTAATTGCGTTGCGCTCACTGCCCGCTTTCCAGTCGGGAAACCTGTCGTGCCAGCTGCATTA
ATGAATCGGCCAACGCGCGGGGAGAGGCGGTTTGCGTATTGGGCGCTCTTCCGCTTCCTCGCTCACTGAC
TCGCTGCGCTCGGTCGTTCGGCTGCGGCGAGCGGTATCAGCTCACTCAAAGGCGGTAATACGGTTATCCA
CAGAATCAGGGGATAACGCAGGAAAGAACATGTGAGCAAAAGGCCAGCAAAAGGCCAGGAACCGTAAAAA
GGCCGCGTTGCTGGCGTTTTTCCATAGGCTCCGCCCCCCTGACGAGCATCACAAAAATCGACGCTCAAGT
CAGAGGTGGCGAAACCCGACAGGACTATAAAGATACCAGGCGTTTCCCCCTGGAAGCTCCCTCGTGCGCT
CTCCTGTTCCGACCCTGCCGCTTACCGGATACCTGTCCGCCTTTCTCCCTTCGGGAAGCGTGGCGCTTTC
TCATAGCTCACGCTGTAGGTATCTCAGTTCGGTGTAGGTCGTTCGCTCCAAGCTGGGCTGTGTGCACGAA
CCCCCCGTTCAGCCCGACCGCTGCGCCTTATCCGGTAACTATCGTCTTGAGTCCAACCCGGTAAGACACG
ACTTATCGCCACTGGCAGCAGCCACTGGTAACAGGATTAGCAGAGCGAGGTATGTAGGCGGTGCTACAGA
GTTCTTGAAGTGGTGGCCTAACTACGGCTACACTAGAAGAACAGTATTTGGTATCTGCGCTCTGCTGAAG
CCAGTTACCTTCGGAAAAAGAGTTGGTAGCTCTTGATCCGGCAAACAAACCACCGCTGGTAGCGGTGGTT
TTTTTGTTTGCAAGCAGCAGATTACGCGCAGAAAAAAAGGATCTCAAGAAGATCCTTTGATCTTTTCTAC
GGGGTCTGACGCTCAGTGGAACGAAAACTCACGTTAAGGGATTTTGGTCATGAGATTATCAAAAAGGATC
TTCACCTAGATCCTTTTAAATTAAAAATGAAGTTTTAAATCAATCTAAAGTATATATGAGTAAACTTGGT
CTGACAGTTACCAATGCTTAATCAGTGAGGCACCTATCTCAGCGATCTGTCTATTTCGTTCATCCATAGT
TGCCTGACTCCCCGTCGTGTAGATAACTACGATACGGGAGGGCTTACCATCTGGCCCCAGTGCTGCAATG
ATACCGCGAGACCCACGCTCACCGGCTCCAGATTTATCAGCAATAAACCAGCCAGCCGGAAGGGCCGAGC
GCAGAAGTGGTCCTGCAACTTTATCCGCCTCCATCCAGTCTATTAATTGTTGCCGGGAAGCTAGAGTAAG
TAGTTCGCCAGTTAATAGTTTGCGCAACGTTGTTGCCATTGCTACAGGCATCGTGGTGTCACGCTCGTCG
TTTGGTATGGCTTCATTCAGCTCCGGTTCCCAACGATCAAGGCGAGTTACATGATCCCCCATGTTGTGCA
AAAAAGCGGTTAGCTCCTTCGGTCCTCCGATCGTTGTCAGAAGTAAGTTGGCCGCAGTGTTATCACTCAT
GGTTATGGCAGCACTGCATAATTCTCTTACTGTCATGCCATCCGTAAGATGCTTTTCTGTGACTGGTGAG
TACTCAACCAAGTCATTCTGAGAATAGTGTATGCGGCGACCGAGTTGCTCTTGCCCGGCGTCAATACGGG
ATAATACCGCGCCACATAGCAGAACTTTAAAAGTGCTCATCATTGGAAAACGTTCTTCGGGGCGAAAACT
CTCAAGGATCTTACCGCTGTTGAGATCCAGTTCGATGTAACCCACTCGTGCACCCAACTGATCTTCAGCA
TCTTTTACTTTCACCAGCGTTTCTGGGTGAGCAAAAACAGGAAGGCAAAATGCCGCAAAAAAGGGAATAA
GGGCGACACGGAAATGTTGAATACTCATACTCTTCCTTTTTCAATATTATTGAAGCATTTATCAGGGTTA
TTGTCTCATGAGCGGATACATATTTGAATGTATTTAGAAAAATAAACAAATAGGGGTTCCGCGCACATTT
CCCCGAAAAGTGCCACCTGACGTC
Features (pLannotate 1.2.2; 20 found; start..end, strand, type, name):
     28..80      -  misc_feature   bom (fragment): basis of mobility region from pBR322
    235..614     +  enhancer       CMV enhancer: human cytomegalovirus immediate early enhancer
    615..818     +  promoter       CMV promoter: human cytomegalovirus (CMV) immediate early promoter
    814..847     +  LTR            5' LTR (truncated) (fragment): truncated 5' long terminal repeat (LTR) from HIV-1
    863..881     +  promoter       T7 promoter: promoter for bacteriophage T7 RNA polymerase
    902..3352    +  CDS            Prom1 (fragment): PROM1_MOUSE - Also known as Prom, Proml1. Experimental evidence at protein level: Swiss-Prot protein existence level 1. May play a role in cell differentiation, proliferation and apoptosis. Binds cholesterol in cholesterol-containing plasma membrane microdomains and may play a role in the organization of the apical plasma membrane in epithelial cells. During early retinal development acts as a key regulator of disk morphogenesis (PubMed:19228982). Involved in regulation of MAPK and Akt signaling pathways. In neuroblastoma cells suppresses cell differentiation such as neurite outgrowth in a RET
   3430..3654    +  polyA_signal   bGH poly(A) signal: bovine growth hormone polyadenylation signal
   3658..3679    +  promoter       SV40 promoter (fragment): SV40 enhancer and early promoter
   3700..4128    +  rep_origin     f1 ori (sequence partly withheld): f1 bacteriophage origin of replication; arrow indicates direction of (+) strand synthesis
   4142..4471    +  promoter       SV40 promoter: SV40 enhancer and early promoter
   4538..5329    +  CDS            neo: KKA2_KLEPN - Also known as kan, nptII. Experimental evidence at protein level: Swiss-Prot protein existence level 1. Resistance to kanamycin, neomycin, paromomycin, ribostamycin, butirosin and gentamicin B. From Klebsiella pneumoniae.
   5353..5511    +  CDS            ble (fragment): BLE_KLEPN - Experimental evidence at protein level: Swiss-Prot protein existence level 1. Binding protein with a strong affinity to the bleomycin family of antibiotics. Binds to CL990; an antimitotic-antibiotic compound. From Klebsiella pneumoniae.
   5506..5627    +  polyA_signal   SV40 poly(A) signal: SV40 polyadenylation signal
   5700..5716    -  protein_bind   lac operator: The lac repressor binds to the lac operator to inhibit transcription in E. coli. This inhibition can be relieved by adding lactose or isopropyl-β-D-thiogalactopyranoside (IPTG). lac repressor encoded by lacI
   5724..5754    -  promoter       lac promoter: promoter for the E. coli lac operon
   5769..5790    -  protein_bind   CAP binding site: CAP binding activates transcription in the presence of cAMP. E. coli catabolite activator protein
   5803..5895    -  CDS            lacI (fragment): lac repressor; lacI; The lac repressor binds to the lac operator to inhibit transcription in E. coli. This inhibition can be relieved by adding lactose or isopropyl-β-D-thiogalactopyranoside (IPTG).
   6078..6666    -  rep_origin     ori: high-copy-number ColE1/pMB1/pBR322/pUC origin of replication
   6837..7697    -  CDS            AmpR: β-lactamase; bla; confers resistance to ampicillin, carbenicillin, and related antibiotics
   7698..7802    -  promoter       AmpR promoter: bla
