[The description below was written by a language model from this plasmid's Addgene catalogue record and pLannotate feature annotations shown in this document.]
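Description:
pcDNA-Prom1 D-4 is a mammalian expression plasmid built on the Invitrogen pcDNA3.1(+) backbone that encodes a deletion mutant of mouse prominin-1 (Prom1, also known as CD133). The insert derives from an MGC cDNA clone corresponding to splice variant SV8 and was introduced by Gibson assembly between the NheI site (destroyed in the process) and the XbaI site (retained). It carries two alterations: removal of exon 19a (amino acids 696–701) and an engineered deletion of amino acids 651 to 665. A Flag epitope is fused to the C terminus. The tag is not called separately in the feature table, which annotates the Prom1 coding region only as a fragment match to the reference protein, consistent with the deletions.

Expression in mammalian cells is driven by the human CMV immediate-early enhancer and promoter, with transcripts terminated by the bovine growth hormone polyadenylation signal. A T7 promoter just upstream of the insert allows in vitro transcription or sequencing. A separate SV40 promoter–neomycin phosphotransferase–SV40 poly(A) cassette permits G418 selection of stable transfectants. In E. coli the plasmid is maintained at high copy through its pUC-type ColE1 origin and selected with ampicillin via the β-lactamase gene; an f1 origin is also present. Small annotated fragments such as the truncated HIV-1 LTR, ble, lacI and lac promoter elements are probably backbone remnants or short sequence similarities rather than functional parts.

The associated publication concerns the epitope recognised by the 13A4 monoclonal antibody against mouse PROM1, so this construct appears to be one of a series of deletion mutants used to map antibody binding, with the Flag tag offering independent detection of the expressed protein.
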