Addgene plasmid #184016: pcDNA-Prom1 D-4
Purpose: Mammalian Flag tagged expression clone for the mouse Prom1 splicing variant SV8 (GenBank accession BC028286). Deletion of exon 19a (amino acids 696-701), and deletion of amino acids 651 to 665.
Depositing lab: Peter Stoilov. Depositing organization: West Virginia State University. Publication: The mAB 13A4 monoclonal antibody to the mouse PROM1 protein recognizes a structural epitope. Matalkah F, Rhodes S, Ramamurthy V, Stoilov P. PLoS One. 2022 Oct 10;17(10):e0274958. doi: 10.1371/journal.pone.0274958. eCollection 2022. PubMed 36215230.
Backbone
  Vector backbone: pcDNA3.1(+)
  Backbone manufacturer: Invitrogen
  Vector type: Mammalian Expression
Growth in bacteria
  Bacterial resistance: Ampicillin, 100 μg/mL
  Growth temperature: 37°C
  Growth strain: DH5alpha
  Copy number: High Copy
Gene/Insert
  Gene/Insert name: Prom1 SV8(-Ex19a) D-4
  Species: M. musculus (mouse)
  Mutation: Deletion of exon 19a (amino acids 696-701), and deletion of amino acids 651 to 665.
  Entrez Gene: Prom1 (a.k.a. 4932416E19Rik, AC133, CD133, Prom, Prom-1, Proml1)
  Tag / fusion protein: Flag (C terminal on insert)
  Cloning method: Gibson Cloning
Resource information
  A portion of this plasmid was derived from a plasmid made by: Derived from MGC clone ID: 4502359
Terms and licenses: Academic/Nonprofit Terms; Industry Terms: Not Available to Industry
Depositor comments: 5' Cloning Site: NheI (destroyed during cloning), 3' Cloning Site: XbaI (not destroyed). Please visit https://doi.org/10.1101/2022.03.04.482347 for bioRxiv preprint.
How to cite: pcDNA-Prom1 D-4 was a gift from Peter Stoilov (Addgene plasmid # 184016 ; http://n2t.net/addgene:184016 ; RRID:Addgene_184016)
